Addgene plasmid #168001: AP-VAMP5
Purpose: positive selection PACE Accessory Plasmid
Depositing lab: David Liu. Depositing organization: Broad Institute. Publication: Phage-assisted evolution of botulinum neurotoxin proteases with reprogrammed specificity. Blum TR, Liu H, Packer MS, Xiong X, Lee PG, Zhang S, Richter M, Minasov G, Satchell KJF, Dong M, Liu DR. Science. 2021 Feb 19;371(6531):803-810. doi: 10.1126/science.abf5972. PubMed 33602850.
Backbone
  Vector backbone: SC101
  Backbone manufacturer: David Liu Lab
  Vector type: Synthetic Biology
Growth in bacteria
  Bacterial resistance: Ampicillin, 100 μg/mL
  Growth temperature: 37°C
  Growth strain: DH5alpha
  Copy number: Low Copy
Gene/Insert
  Gene/Insert name: VAMP5(L28-L44)-T7PAP
  Species: Synthetic
  Cloning method: Ligation Independent Cloning
Terms and licenses: Academic/Nonprofit Terms; Industry Terms: Not Available to Industry
Depositor comments: Additional insert: gIII/luxAB
How to cite: AP-VAMP5 was a gift from David Liu (Addgene plasmid # 168001 ; http://n2t.net/addgene:168001 ; RRID:Addgene_168001)
