[The description below was written by a language model from this plasmid's Addgene catalogue record and pLannotate feature annotations shown in this document.]
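Description:
AP-VAMP5 is a low-copy bacterial accessory plasmid for positive selection in phage-assisted continuous evolution (PACE), built on a pSC101 backbone. It replicates in E. coli through the pSC101 origin together with the plasmid-encoded Rep101 (RepA) initiator protein, and it is selected with ampicillin via a β-lactamase gene driven by its native bla promoter. The sequenced record is about 10 kb.

The payload consists of two divergently oriented modules. The first is the listed insert, VAMP5(L28-L44)-T7PAP, a synthetic protease-activated T7 RNA polymerase. The feature table shows a T7 lysozyme coding fragment followed, after a short unannotated gap, by the T7 RNA polymerase coding sequence. That gap is consistent with the VAMP5 residue 28–44 segment serving as a linker, although the annotation does not mark it. T7 lysozyme is a natural inhibitor of T7 RNA polymerase, so tethering it should keep the polymerase inactive until a protease cuts the VAMP5-derived linker. The promoter driving this fusion is not annotated in the record. The second module, on the opposite strand, is a T7 promoter controlling M13 gene III followed by luxA and luxB from Photorhabdus luminescens, with rrnB T1 terminators insulating the units.

Together these parts link cleavage of the VAMP5 sequence to production of pIII, the minor coat protein that gene III-deficient selection phage need to be infectious, while luxAB gives a luminescence readout of the same circuit. The associated work concerns evolving botulinum neurotoxin proteases with reprogrammed specificity, so the plasmid presumably selects for protease variants that cleave VAMP5.
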