Features (pLannotate 1.2.2; 12 found; start..end, strand, type, name):
    107..211     +  promoter       AmpR promoter: bla
    212..1072    +  CDS            AmpR: β-lactamase; bla; confers resistance to ampicillin, carbenicillin, and related antibiotics
   1123..1169    +  terminator     rrnB T1 terminator: transcription terminator T1 from the E. coli rrnB gene
   1353..1804    +  CDS            T7 lysozyme (fragment): lysozyme from bacteriophage T7 inhibitor of T7 RNA polymerase
   1914..4559    +  CDS            RPOL_BPT7: Experimental evidence at protein level: Swiss-Prot protein existence level 1. Highly processive DNA-dependent RNA polymerase that catalyzes the transcription of class II and class III viral genes. Recognizes a specific promoter sequence and enters first into an 'abortive phase' where very short transcripts are synthesized and released before proceeding to the processive transcription of long RNA chains. Unwinds the double-stranded DNA to expose the coding strand for templating. Participates in the initiation of viral DNA replication presumably by making primers accessible to the DNA polymerase
   4659..5639    -  CDS            LuxB: LuxB luciferase subunit; luxB; from the Photorhabdus luminescens bioluminescence operon
   5703..6782    -  CDS            luxA (sequence partly withheld): LUXA1_PHOLU - Experimental evidence at protein level: Swiss-Prot protein existence level 1. Light-emitting reaction in luminous bacteria. From Photorhabdus luminescens (Xenorhabdus luminescens).
   6782..8055    -  CDS            M13 gene III (fragment) (sequence partly withheld): pIII; III; minor coat protein
   8238..8256    -  promoter       T7 promoter: promoter for bacteriophage T7 RNA polymerase
   8281..8325    -  terminator     rrnB T1 terminator: transcription terminator T1 from the E. coli rrnB gene
   8820..9042    +  rep_origin     pSC101 ori: low-copy replication origin that requires the Rep101 protein
   9090..10040   +  CDS            Rep101: RepA protein needed for replication with the pSC101 origin; rep101
>Addgene plasmid #168001 | AP-VAMP5 | addgene full sequence | sequence record 330213 | Addgene NGS Result
ACGGCCTATTTGGCCTAAGGGCCTCGTGATACGCCTATTTTTATAGGTTAATGTCATGATAATAATGGTT
TCTTAGACGTCAGGTGGCACTTTTCGGGGAAATGTGCGCGGAACCCCTATTTGTTTATTTTTCTAAATAC
ATTCAAATATGTATCCGCTCATGAGACAATAACCCTGATAAATGCTTCAATAATATTGAAAAAGGAAGAG
TATGAGTATTCAACATTTCCGTGTCGCCCTTATTCCCTTTTTTGCGGCATTTTGCCTTCCTGTTTTTGCT
CACCCAGAAACGCTGGTGAAAGTAAAAGATGCTGAAGATCAGTTGGGTGCACGAGTGGGTTACATCGAAC
TGGATCTCAACAGCGGTAAGATCCTTGAGAGTTTTCGCCCCGAAGAACGTTTTCCAATGATGAGCACTTT
TAAAGTTCTGCTATGTGGCGCGGTATTATCCCGTATTGACGCCGGGCAAGAGCAACTCGGTCGCCGCATA
CACTATTCTCAGAATGACTTGGTTGAGTACTCACCAGTCACAGAAAAGCATCTTACGGATGGCATAACAG
TAAGAGAATTATGCAGTGCTGCCATAACCATGAGTGATAACACTGCGGCCAACTTACTTCTGACAACGAT
CGGAGGACCGAAGGAGCTAACCGCTTTTTTGCACAACATGGGGGATCATGTAACTCGCCTTGATCGTTGG
GAACCGGAGCTGAATGAAGCCATACCAAACGACGAGCGTGACACCACGATGCCTGTAGCAATGGCAACAA
CGTTGCGCAAACTATTAACTGGCGAACTACTTACTCTAGCTTCCCGGCAACAATTAATAGACTGGATGGA
GGCGGATAAAGTTGCAGGACCACTTCTGCGCTCGGCCCTTCCGGCTGGCTGGTTTATTGCTGATAAATCT
GGAGCCGGTGAGCGTGGGTCTCGCGGTATCATTGCAGCACTGGGGCCAGATGGTAAGCCCTCCCGTATCG
TAGTTATCTACACGACGGGGAGTCAGGCAACTATGGATGAACGAAATAGACAGATCGCTGAGATAGGTGC
CTCACTGATTAAGCATTGGTAACGTAATGCTCTGCCAGTGTTACAACCAATTAACCAATTCTGATTTCCG
GTCAAATAAAACGAAAGGCTCAGTCGAAAGACTGGGCCTTTCGTTTTATTCTAGAGCACAGCTAACACCA
CGTCGTCCCTATCTGCTGCCCTAGGTCTATGAGTGGTTGCTGGATAACTTTACGGGCATGCATAAGGCTC
GTAATATATATTCAGGGAGACCACAACGGTTTCCCTCTACAAATAATTTTGTTTAACTTTTACTAGAGTT
CCTTCCTCGAAAGGAAAAAAAAATGGCTCGTGTACAGTTTAAACAACGTGAATCTACTGACGCAATCTTT
GTTCACTGCTCGGCTACCAAGCCAAGTCAGAATGTTGGTGTCCGTGAGATTCGCCAGTGGCACAAAGAGC
AGGGTTGGCTCGATGTGGGATACCACTTTATCATCAAGCGAGACGGTACTGTGGAGGCAGGACGAGATGA
GATGGCTGTAGGCTCTCACGCTAAGGGTTACAACCACAACTCTATCGGCGTCTGCCTTGTTGGTGGTATC
GACGATAAAGGTAAGTTCGACGCTAACTTTACGCCAGCCCAAATGCAATCCCTTCGCTCACTGCTTGTCA
CACTGCTGGCTAAGTACGAAGGCGCTGTGCTTCGCGCCCATCATGAGGTGGCGCCGAAGGCTTCCCCTTC
GTTCGACCTTAAGCGTTGGTGGGAGAAGAACGAACTGGTCACATCTGACCGTGGTAGCGGCGGTGGTGCG
AGTGGTGGTGCGTTAGAGCGTGGCGTAAAGCTGGCGGAGTTACAACAACGCAGTGACCAGTTAGGCGGTA
GCGCAGGCAGTGGAGCGGGCGGTAACACGATTAACATCGCTAAGAACGACTTCTCTGACATCGAACTGGC
TGCTATCCCGTTCAACACTCTGGCTGACCATTACGGTGAGCGTTTAGCTCGCGAACAGTTGGCCCTTGAG
CATGAGTCTTACGAGATGGGTGAAGCACGCTTCCGCAAGATGTTTGAGCGTCAACTTAAAGCTGGTGAGG
TTGCGGATAACGCTGCCGCTAAGCCTCTCATCACTACCCTACTCCCTAAGATGATTGCACGCATCAACGA
CTGGTTTGAGGAAGTGAAAGCTAAGCGCGGCAAGCGCCCGACAGCCTTCCAGTTCCTGCAAGAAATCAAG
CCGGAAGCCGTAGCGTACATCACCATTAAGACCACTCTGGCTTGCCTAACCAGTGCTGACAATACAACCG
TTCAGGCTGTAGCAAGCGCAATCGGTCGGGCCATTGAGGACGAGGCTCGCTTCGGTCGTATCCGTGACCT
TGAAGCTAAGCACTTCAAGAAAAACGTTGAGGAACAACTCAACAAGCGCGTAGGGCACGTCTACAAGAAA
GCATTTATGCAAGTTGTCGAGGCTGACATGCTCTCTAAGGGTCTACTCGGTGGCGAGGCGTGGTCTTCGT
GGCATAAGGAAGACTCTATTCATGTAGGAGTACGCTGCATCGAGATGCTCATTGAGTCAACCGGAATGGT
TAGCTTACACCGCCAAAATGCTGGCGTAGTAGGTCAAGACTCTGAGACTATCGAACTCGCACCTGAATAC
GCTGAGGCTATCGCAACCCGTGCAGGTGCGCTGGCTGGCATCTCTCCGATGTTCCAACCTTGCGTAGTTC
CTCCTAAGCCGTGGACTGGCATTACTGGTGGTGGCTATTGGGCTAACGGTCGTCGTCCTCTGGCGCTGGT
GCGTACTCACAGTAAGAAAGCACTGATGCGCTACGAAGACGTTTACATGCCTGAGGTGTACAAAGCGATT
AACATTGCGCAAAACACCGCATGGAAAATCAACAAGAAAGTCCTAGCGGTCGCCAACGTAATCACCAAGT
GGAAGCATTGTCCGGTCGAGGACATCCCTGCGATTGAGCGTGAAGAACTCCCGATGAAACCGGAAGACAT
CGACATGAATCCTGAGGCTCTCACCGCGTGGAAACGTGCTGCCGCTGCTGTGTACCGCAAGGACAAGGCT
CGCAAGTCTCGCCGTATCAGCCTTGAGTTCATGCTTGAGCAAGCCAATAAGTTTGCTAACCATAAGGCCA
TCTGGTTCCCTTACAACATGGACTGGCGCGGTCGTGTTTACGCTGTGTCAATGTTCAACCCGCAAGGTAA
CGATATGACCAAAGGACTGCTTACGCTGGCGAAAGGTAAACCAATCGGTAAGGAAGGTTACTACTGGCTG
AAAATCCACGGTGCAAACTGTGCGGGTGTCGATAAGGTTCCGTTCCCTGAGCGCATCAAGTTCATTGAGG
AAAACCACGAGAACATCATGGCTTGCGCTAAGTCTCCACTGGAGAACACTTGGTGGGCTGAGCAAGATTC
TCCGTTCTGCTTCCTTGCGTTCTGCTTTGAGTACGCTGGGGTACAGCACCACGGCCTGAGCTATAACTGC
TCCCTTCCGCTGGCGTTTGACGGGTCTTGCTCTGGCATCCAGCACTTCTCCGCGATGCTCCGAGATGAGG
TAGGTGGTCGCGCGGTTAACTTGCTTCCTAGTGAAACCGTTCAGGACATCTACGGGATTGTTGCTAAGAA
AGTCAACGAGATTCTACAAGCAGACGCAATCAATGGGACCGATAACGAAGTAGTTACCGTGACCGATGAG
AACACTGGTGAAATCTCTGAGAAAGTCAAGCTGGGCACTAAGGCACTGGCTGGTCAATGGCTGGCTTACG
GTGTTACTCGCAGTGTGACTAAGCGTTCAGTCATGACGCTGGCTTACGGGTCCAAAGAGTTCGGCTTCCG
TCAACAAGTGCTGGAAGATACCATTCAGCCAGCTATTGATTCCGGCAAGGGTCTGATGTTCACTCAGCCG
AATCAGGCTGCTGGATACATGGCTAAGCTGATTTGGGAATCTGTGAGCGTGACGGTGGTAGCTGCGGTTG
AAGCAATGAACTGGCTTAAGTCTGCTGCTAAGCTGCTGGCTGCTGAGGTCAAAGATAAGAAGACTGGAGA
GATTCTTCGCAAGCGTTGCGCTGTGCATTGGGTAACTCCTGATGGTTTCCCTGTGTGGCAGGAATACAAG
AAGCCTATTCAGACGCGCTTGAACCTGATGTTCCTCGGTCAGTTCCGCTTACAGCCTACCATTAACACCA
ACAAAGATAGCGAGATTGATGCACACAAACAGGAGTCTGGTATCGCTCCTAACTTTGTACACAGCCAAGA
CGGTAGCCACCTTCGTAAGACTGTAGTGTGGGCACACGAGAAGTACGGAATCGAATCTTTTGCACTGATT
CACGACTCCTTCGGTACCATTCCGGCTGACGCTGCGAACCTGTTCAAAGCAGTGCGCGAAACTATGGTTG
ACACATATGAGTCTTGTGATGTACTGGCTGATTTCTACGACCAGTTCGCTGACCAGTTGCACGAGTCTCA
ATTGGACAAAATGCCAGCACTTCCGGCTAAAGGTAACTTGAACCTCCGTGACATCTTAGAGTCGGACTTC
GCGTTCGCGTAATGGAGATTTTCAACATGACGCCATGGGCATTAAAAAATGCCCTCTTGGGTTATCAAGA
GGGTCATTATATTTGCTGAGGAGTGCCGTTAATTAAGTTTAGGTATATTCCGTGTGGTACTTCTTAATAT
TATCATCAACAATATTGATTACATTTTTTTGGCTCATCAAATCATTCATTGGTTCAAAGGACAGCAATAC
ACTTTTCGCACCACACTTTTCAATTGCCAACTTAGCCGCAGTTATACACTCCGTATAATTTCCGACAGCG
TTTTCTGCAATTATTTCTTCAAGTTTATTTTCGAAATTTTCATTAGGGTGCATTTCAAGAACATAATCAC
TAATAAATGCACGCGTCTCTTGTTTAGCTTTATTACTATCTTCGTTATAGTTAACTAATATCATTAACTG
ATGGTCTATCTCTGATAGGTCAACGTCATATTTATCCGCAACGGCTTTATATCTTTCAGCATATTCATAT
CTAACATCATTAGAATCATCCCACTTAAAGATGAGAGGAATACCTTTTTTGGCCGCCCACTCAACAATAT
GATGACTGGTTGCTGTTACATATTTCCGAGGTCCGCCTGGCGTATAAGCATGGGGATTTACAGATATTTT
AGGGAAGCTATAAAAATCGTTATCTGGATTACAATAGCCTGTTGTTAAAGCATCGTTAATGATTTCATAA
CACTCTTCAAATAGTTGCTGTTGATATTCAACCGGGCGATTAAAAAAATGCATTTCATCTTTTTTTTCGC
AATCACTAAACCCTAAAATAAATCTCCCTTCACTTAACTGATCCAATAAGCAAGCTTCCTCCGCTATGCG
GACAGGATGATGAGTTGTAATGATGTGATTTAATGAACCAATTTTAATTTTCTCTGTTAAACCGAGCAGA
AAACCAGAAACAGTCAGAGGAGCGCCGACAACACCATTATCTGAAAAATGATTTTCATACACTAAAATCT
GTTCAAAATTCAACTTATCAACATACTCCGTTATTTCCTGCATGCGAACTATACTCTGTTCTTGAACAGT
TGTTGAATTGATGAAGTTAAGGAAGAACAATCCAAATTTGCTACCGCCACCGCCGCTACCGCCACCGCCG
CTACCGCCACCGCCGCTACCGCCACCGCCATAATATAATAGCGAACGTTGTTTTTCTTTAAGAAATGGCA
TGACATCAGACTGGAAGAGCTTCATGGAAGCAATAATTTCGTCTACTGTTCCATTAGCTTCAAATCCACA
ACAAATATTTGATATTCCTGTAGCATCAATGTCTTTTTGAATTATGTCAATACATTCCTGCGGCGTTCCC
ACGGGATTGATTTCGTAACTGTAATCAATACGGCGATTAGTATCTTTATGTCCTTTTAATACAAAGTCAC
GCCACTGCCCTTTATTGAAATCATAACCTCTTGTTTGGTCTGAATCATCAAAAATAGTCGTAGCATTCAC
ATAAGAATCATACCAATGCCCCAGAAATTTCCGGCAAATCTCTTTCGCTTTAATTGAGTCATGATCTACA
GATGTTATATATGATAAGCAATGGTCGATATTATGAATATCGTGCCCATATTCTTGAGCCACTTCATTAT
AAAGCTCAAGTTGTGCTTTCTTTTCGTTAGTATTTATAATCCAACTTAATATCATCGGTAGGCCAAATTG
AGCAGCCCACTCAGTCGTCGAAGCTGATTCAGCCACCACATAAACCGGTGCGCCACCTCTGCTATACGCC
GCGGGGTTTACTTTTACCTTATGGAACTTGATATGTTCATTATCAGCTTCCATATATCCCTCTGTCATGC
CATTCTTTATCAGCCCGTACCAGCATTCCGCTAAGGCGCGACTGTTATTCATATCTGTGCCGAATACGCG
AAAGTCCTTGTTGTAAAGCCCTCGGCAAATACCAAACCGAAATCGTCCTTTTGACATTTGATCCAATAAA
TTCACATCTTCAAGTTGGCGTACTGGATGGGCTGTGGGAAGAACAATAGCGGCAGTTCCTACATTCAATT
TTTTAGTCGCGCCAAGTAAATATGCAGCAGCGACATAAGGGTTACCAAGCAAACCAAACTCCGTGAAATG
ATGCTCCAGTAACCATACGGTATCAAAACCACACTCCTCAGAGATGCGACCTAATTTAACCAAACGTTTC
ATTACCTCTGTTTGGGAAAATTGGGGAGGTTGGTATGTAAGCAAAAAGTTTCCAAATTTC
[37 nt withheld, positions 6781-6817]
A
[50 nt withheld, positions 6819-6868]
GCGGAACAGGTTGATCTTATCGCAGTCGATACTGAACTCGTAAGGTTTACCAGCGCCAAAGACAAAAGGG
CGACATTCAACCGATTGAGGGAGG
[35 nt withheld, positions 6963-6997]
T
[62 nt withheld, positions 6999-7060]
A
[41 nt withheld, positions 7062-7102]
A
[161 nt withheld, positions 7104-7264]
TCCCTCAGAGC
[82 nt withheld, positions 7276-7357]
GACAGGAGGTTGAGGCAGGTCAGACGATTGG
[176 nt withheld, positions 7389-7564]
C
[305 nt withheld, positions 7566-7870]
T
[98 nt withheld, positions 7872-7969]
G
[85 nt withheld, positions 7971-8055]
TTTTTTTTTCCTTTACTGCACCTGCAGGTCTTTCTTATGAGTTACCTCCTGAACTTGGTAAACAGAACAA
CAAAGCTGCCTGATAGTGGCCTTTATTTTTGGCATAAATAACAGAATAAACACTGCACTGTGTATTCATT
CCAACGAGTGAATACACGGAGCAATGTCGCTCCTTCTTTCTCCCTATAGTGAGTCGTATTAGTAGGGTCC
CTAAGTCTCCTCAGCAAAACGAAAGGCCCAGTCTTTCGACTGAGCCTTTCGTTTTATTTGACCGGATGTC
CTCTTGACAGTAAGACGGGTAAGCCTGTTGATGATACCGCTGCCTTACTGGGTGCATTAGCCAGTCTGAA
TGACCTGTCACGGGATAATCCGAAGTGGTCAGACTGGAAAATCAGAGGGCAGGAACTGCTGAACAGCAAA
AAGTCAGATAGCACCACATAGCAGACCCGCCATAAAACGCCCTGAGAAGCCCGTGACGGGCTTTTCTTGT
ATTATGGGTAGTTTCCTTGCATGAATCCATAAAAGGCGCCTGTAGTGCCATTTACCCCCATTCACTGCCA
GAGCCGTGAGCGCAGCGAACTGAATGTCACGAAAAAGACAGCGACTCAGGTGCCTGATGGTCGGAGACAA
AAGGAATATTCAGCGATTTGCCCGAGCTTGCGAGGGTGCTACTTAAGCCTTTAGGGTTTTAAGGTCTGTT
TTGTAGAGGAGCAAACAGCGTTTGCGACATCCTTTTGTAATACTGCGGAACTGACTAAAGTAGTGAGTTA
TACACAGGGCTGGGATCTATTCTTTTTATCTTTTTTTATTCTTTCTTTATTCTATAAATTATAACCACTT
GAATATAAACAAAAAAAACACACAAAGGTCTAGCGGAATTTACAGAGGGTCTAGCAGAATTTACAAGTTT
TCCAGCAAAGGTCTAGCAGAATTTACAGATACCCACAACTCAAAGGAAAAGGACTAGTAATTATCATTGA
CTAGCCCATCTCAATTGGTATAGTGATTAAAATCACCTAGACCAATTGAGATGTATGTCTGAATTAGTTG
TTTTCAAAGCAAATGAACTAGCGATTAGTCGCTATGACTTAACGGAGCATGAAACCAAGCTAATTTTATG
CTGTGTGGCACTACTCAACCCCACGATTGAAAACCCTACAAGGAAAGAACGGACGGTATCGTTCACTTAT
AACCAATACGCTCAGATGATGAACATCAGTAGGGAAAATGCTTATGGTGTATTAGCTAAAGCAACCAGAG
AGCTGATGACGAGAACTGTGGAAATCAGGAATCCTTTGGTTAAAGGCTTTGAGATTTTCCAGTGGACAAA
CTATGCCAAGTTCTCAAGCGAAAAATTAGAATTAGTTTTTAGTGAAGAGATATTGCCTTATCTTTTCCAG
TTAAAAAAATTCATAAAATATAATCTGGAACATGTTAAGTCTTTTGAAAACAAATACTCTATGAGGATTT
ATGAGTGGTTATTAAAAGAACTAACACAAAAGAAAACTCACAAGGCAAATATAGAGATTAGCCTTGATGA
ATTTAAGTTCATGTTAATGCTTGAAAATAACTACCATGAGTTTAAAAGGCTTAACCAATGGGTTTTGAAA
CCAATAAGTAAAGATTTAAACACTTACAGCAATATGAAATTGGTGGTTGATAAGCGAGGCCGCCCGACTG
ATACGTTGATTTTCCAAGTTGAACTAGATAGACAAATGGATCTCGTAACCGAACTTGAGAACAACCAGAT
AAAAATGAATGGTGACAAAATACCAACAACCATTACATCAGATTCCTACCTACGTAACGGACTAAGAAAA
ACACTACACGATGCTTTAACTGCAAAAATTCAGCTCACCAGTTTTGAGGCAAAATTTTTGAGTGACATGC
AAAGTAAGCATGATCTCAATGGTTCGTTCTCATGGCTCACGCAAAAACAACGAACCACACTAGAGAACAT
ACTGGCTAAATACGGAAGGATCTGA
